>Addgene plasmid #219397 | pNF02-mChartreuse | addgene full sequence | sequence record 436559 | Addgene NGS Result
GTCGACCTGTAACAGAGCATTAGCGCAAGGTGATTTTTGTCTTCTTGCGCTAATTTTTTACGCGTCACAG
CTAACACCACGTCGTCCCTATCTGCTGCCCTAGGTCTATGAGTGGTTGCTGGATAACTTTACGGGCATGC
ATAAGGCTCGTATAATATATTCAGGGAGACCACAACGGTTTCCCTCTACAAATAATTTTGTTTAACTTTT
ACTAGAGAAAGAGGAGAAAGCTAGCATGTCTAAAGGTGAAGAACTGTTCACCGGTGTTGTTCCGATCCTG
GTTGAACTGGATGGTGATGTTAACGGCCACAAATTCTCTGTTCGTGGTGAAGGTGAAGGTGATGCAACCA
TCGGTAAACTGACCCTGAAATTCATCTGCACTACCGGTAAACTGCCGGTTCCATGGCCGACTCTGGTGAC
TACCCTGACCTATGGTGTTCAGTGTTTTTCTCGTTACCCGGATCACATGAAGCAGCATGATTTCTTCAAA
TCTGCAATGCCGGAAGGTTATGTACAGGAGCGCACCATTTCTTTCAAAGACGATGGCACCTACAAAACCC
GTGCAGAGGTTAAATTTGAAGGTGATACTCTGGTGAACCGTATTGAACTGAAAGGCAGTGGTTTCAAAGA
GGACGGCAACATCCTGGGCCACAAACTGGAATATAACTACAACTCCCATAAAGTTTACATCACCGCAGAC
AAACAGAAGAACGGTATCAAAGCTAACTTCAAAATTCGCCATAACGTTGAAGACGGTAGCGTACAGCTGG
CGGACCACTACCAGCAGAACACTCCGATCGGTGATGGTCCGGTTCTGCTGCCGGATAACCACTACCTGTC
CACCCAGTCTAAACTGTCCAAAGACCCGAACGAAAAGCGCGACCACATGGTGCTGCTGGAGTTCGTTACT
GCAGCAGGTATCACGCACGGCATGGATGAGCTCTACAAATAAGTGCACCTCTAGTATCACACTGGCTCAC
CTTCGGGTGGGCCTTTCTGCGTTTATATACTAGAGAGAGAATATAAAAAGCCAGATTATTAATCCGGCTT
TTTTATTATTTACATGTCAATACTTGCCCTTGACAGGCATTGATGGAATCGTAGTCTCACGCTGATAGTC
TGATCGACAATACAAGTGGGACCGTGGTCCCAGACCGATAATCAGACCGACAACACGAGTGGGATCGTGG
TCCCAGACTAATAATCAGACCGACGATACGAGTGGGACCGTGGTCCCAGACTAATAATCAGACCGACGAT
ACGAGTGGGACCGTGGTTCCAGACTAATAATCAGACCGACGATACGAGTGGGACCGTGGTCCCAGACTAA
TAATCAGACCGACGATACGAGTGGGACCATGGTCCCAGACTAATAATCAGACCGACGATACGAGTGGGAC
CGTGGTCCCAGTCTGATTATCAGACCGACGATACGAGTGGGACCGTGGTCCCAGACTAATAATCAGACCG
ACGATACGAGTGGGACCGTGGTCCCAGACTAATAATCAGACCGACGATACGAGTGGGACCGTGGTCCCAG
TCTGATTATCAGACCGACGATACAAGTGGAACAGTGGGCCCAGAGAGAATATTCAGGCCAGTTATGCTTT
CTGGCCTGTAACAAAGGACATTAAGTAAAGACAGATAAACGTAGACTAAAACGTGGTCGCATCAGGGTGC
TGGCTTTTCAAGTTCCTTAAGAATGGCCTCAATTTTCTCTATACACTCAGTTGGAACACGAGACCTGTCC
AGGTTAAGCACCATTTTATCGCCCTTATACAATACTGTCGCTCCAGGAGCAAACTGATGTCGTGAGCTTA
AACTAGTTCTTGATGCAGATGACGTTTTAAGCACAGAAGTTAAAAGAGTGATAACTTCTTCAGCTTCAAA
TATCACCCCAGCTTTTTTCTGCTCATGAAGGTTAGATGCCTGCTGCTTAAGTAATTCCTCTTTATCTGTA
AAGGCTTTTTGAAGTGCATCACCTGACCGGGCAGATAGTTCACCGGGGTGAGAAAAAAGAGCAACAACTG
ATTTAGGCAATTTGGCGGTGTTGATACAGCGGGTAATAATCTTACGTGAAATATTTTCCGCATCAGCCAG
CGCAGAAATATTTCCAGCAAATTCATTCTGCAATCGGCTTGCATAACGCTGACCACGTTCATAAGCACTT
GTTGGGCGATAATCGTTACCCAATCTGGATAATGCAGCCATCTGCTCATCATCCAGCTCGCCAACCAGAA
CACGATAATCACTTTCGGTAAGTGCAGCAGCTTTACGACGGCGACTCCCATCGGCAATTTCTATGACACC
AGATACTCTTCGACCGAACGCCGGTGTCTGTTGACCAGTCAGTAGAAAAGAAGGGATGAGATCATCCAGT
GCGTCCTCAGTAAGCAGCTCCTGGTCACGTTCATTACCTGACCATACCCGAGAGGTCTTCTCAACACTAT
CACCCCGGAGCACTTCAAGAGTAAACTTCACATCCCGACCACATACAGGCAAAGTAATGGCATTACCGCG
AGCCATTACTCCTACGCGCGCAATTAACGAATCCACCATCGGGGCAGCTGGTGTCGATAACGAAGTATCT
TCAACCGGTTGAGTATTGAGCGTATGTTTTGGAATAACAGGCGCACGCTTCATTATCTAATCTCCCAGCG
TGGTTTAATCAGACGATCGAAAATTTCATTGCAGACAGGTTCCCAAATAGAAAGAGCATTTCTCCAGGCA
CCAGTTGAAGAGCGTTGATCAATGGCCTGTTCAAAAACAGTTCTCATCCGGATCTGACCTTTACCAACTT
CATCCGTTTCACGTACAACATTTTTTAGAACCATGCTTCCCCAGGCATCCCGAATTTGCTCCTCCATCCA
CGGGGACTGAGAGCCATTACTATTGCTGTATTTGGTAAGCAAAATACGTACATCAGGCTCGAACCCTTTA
AGATCAACGTTCTTGAGCAGATCACGAAGCATATCGAAAAACTGCAGTGCGGAGGTGTAGTCAAACAACT
CAGCAGGCGTGGGAACAATCAGCACATCAGCAGCACATACGACATTAATCGTGCCGATACCCAGGTTAGG
CGCGCTGTCAATAACTATGACATCATAGTCATGAGCAACAGTTTCAATGGCCAGTCGGAGCATCAGGTGT
GGATCGGTGGGCAGTTTACCTTCATCAAATTTGCCCATTAACTCAGTTTCAATACGGTTCAGAGCCAGAC
AGGAAGGAATAATGTCAAGCCCCGGCCAGCAAGTGGGCTTTATTGCATAAGTGACATCGTCCTTTTCCCC
AAGATAGAAAGGCAGGAGAGTGTCTTCTGCATGAATATGAAGATCTGGTACCCATCCGTGATACATTGAG
GCTGTTCCCTGGGGGTCGTTACCTTCCACGAGCAAAACACGTAGCCCCTTCAGAGCCAGATCCTGAGCAA
GATGAACAGAAACTGAGGTTTTGTAAACGCCACCTTTATGGGCAGCAACCCCGATCACCGGTGGAAATAC
GTCTTCAGCACGTCGCAATCGCGTACCAAACACATCACGCATATGATTAATTTGTTCAATTGTATAACCA
ACACGTTGCTCAACCCGTCCTCGAATTTCCATATCCGGGTGCGGTAGTCGCCCTGCTTTCTCGGCATCTC
TGATAGCCTGAGAAGAAACCCCAACTAAATCCGCTGCTTCACCTATTCTCCAGCGCCGGGTTATTTTCCT
CGCTTCCGGGCTGTCATCATTAAACTGTGCAATGGCGATAGCCTTCGTCATTTCATGACCAGCGTTTATG
CACTGGTTAAGTGTTTCCATGAGTTTCATTCTGAACATCCTTTAATCATTGCTTTGCGTTTTTTTATTAA
ATCTTGCAATTTACTGCAAAGCAACAACAAAATCGCAAAGTCATCAAAAAACCGCAAAGTTGTTTAAAAT
AAGAGCAACACTACAAAAGGAGATAAGAAGAGCACATACCTCAGTCACTTATTATCACTAGCGCTCGCCG
CAGCCGTGTAACCGAGCATAGCGAGCGAACTGGCGAGGAAGCAAAGAAGAACTGTTCTGTCAGATAGCTC
TTACGCTCAGCGCAAGAAGAAATATCCACCGTGGGAAAAACTCCAGGTAGAGGTACACACGCGGATAGCC
AATTCAGAGTAATAAACTGTGATAATCAACCCTCATCAATGATGACGAACTAACCCCCGATATCAGGTCA
CATGACGAAGGGAAAGAGAAGGAAATCAACTGTGACAAACTGCCCTCAAATTTGGCTTCCTTAAAAATTA
CAGTTCAAAAAGTATGAGAAAATCCATGCAGGCTGAAGGAAACAGCAAAACTGTGACAAATTACCCTCAG
TAGGTCAGAACAAATGTGACGAACCACCCTCAAATCTGTGACAGATAACCCTCAGACTATCCTGTCGTCA
TGGAAGTGATATCGCGGAAGGAAAATACGATATGAGTCGTCTGGCGGCCTTTCTTTTTCTCAATGTATGA
GAGGCGCATTGGAGTTCTGCTGTTGATCTCATTAACACAGACCTGCAGGAAGCGGCGGCGGAAGTCAGGC
ATACGCTGGTAACTTTGAGGCAGCTGGTAACGCTCTATGATCCAGTCGATTTTCAGAGAGACGATGCCTG
AGCCATCCGGCTTACGATACTGACACAGGGATTCGTATAAACGCATGGCATACGGATTGGTGATTTCTTT
TGTTTCACTAAGCCGAAACTGCGTAAACCGGTTCTGTAACCCGATAAAGAAGGGAATGAGATATGGGTTG
ATATGTACACTGTAAAGCCCTCTGGATGGACTGTGCGCACGTTTGATAAACCAAGGAAAAGATTCATAGC
CTTTTTCATCGCCGGCATCCTCTTCAGGGCGATAAAAAACCACTTCCTTCCCCGCGAAACTCTTCAATGC
CTGCCGTATATCCTTACTGGCTTCCGCAGAGGTCAATCCGAATATTTCAGCATATTTAGCAACATGGATC
TCGCAGATACCGTCATGTTCCTGTAGGGTGCCATCAGATTTTCTGATCTGGTCAACGAACAGATACAGCA
TACGTTTTTGATCCCGGGAGAGACTATATGCCGCCTCAGTGAGGTCGTTTGACTGGACGATTCGCGGGCT
ATTTTTACGTTTCTTGTGATTGATAACCGCTGTTTCCGCCATGACAGATCCATGTGAAGTGTGACAAGTT
TTTAGATTGTCACACTAAATAAAAAAGAGTCAATAAGCAGGGATAACTTTGTGAAAAAACAGCTTCTTCT
GAGGGCAATTTGTCACAGGGTTAAGGGCAATTTGTCACAGACAGGACTGTCATTTGAGGGTGATTTGTCA
CACTGAAAGGGCAATTTGTCACAACACCTTCTCTAGAACCAGCATGGATAAAGGCCTACAAGGCGCTCTA
AAAAAGAAGATCTAAAAACTATAAAAAAAATAATTATAAAAATATCCCCGTGGATAAGTGGATAACCCCA
AGGGAAGTTTTTTCAGGCATCGTGTGTAAGCAGAATATATAAGTGCTGTTCCCTGGTGCTTCCTCGCTCA
CTCGAGGGCTTCGCCCTGTCGCTCGACTGCGGCGAGCACTACTGGCTGTAAAAGGACAGACCACATCATG
GTTCTGTGTTCATTAGGTTGTTCTGTCCATTGCTGACATAATCCGCTCCACTTCAACGTAACACCGCACG
AAGATTTCTATTGTTCCTGAAGGCATATTCAAATCGTTTTCGTTACCGCTTGCAGGCATCATGACAGAAC
ACTACTTCCTATAAACGCTACACAGGCTCCTGAGATTAATAATGCGGATCTCTACGATAATGGGAGATTT
TCCCGACTGTTTCGTTCGCTTCTCAGTGGATAACAGCCAGCTTCTCTGTTTAACAGACAAAAACAGCATA
TCCACTCAGTTCCACATTTCCATATAAAGGCCAAGGCATTTATTCTCAGGATAATTGTTTCAGCATCGCA
ACCGCATCAGACTCCGGCATCGCAAACTGCACCCGGTGCCGGGCAGCCACATCCAGCGCAAAAACCTTCG
TGTAGACTTCCGTTGAACTGATGGACTTATGTCCCATCAGGCTTTGCAGAACTTTCAGCGGTATACCGGC
ATACAGCATGTGCATCGCATAGGAATGGCGGAACGTATGTGGTGTGACCGGAACAGAGAACGTCACACCG
TCAGCAGCAGCGGCGGCAACCGCCTCCCCAATCCAGGTCCTGACCGTTCTGTCCGTCACTTCCCAGATCC
GCGCTTTCTCTGTCCTTCCTGTGCGACGGTTACGCCGCTCCATGAGCTTATCGCGAATAAATACCTGTGA
CGGAAGATCACTTCGCAGAATAAATAAATCCTGGTGTCCCTGTTGATACCGGGAAGCCCTGGGCCAACTT
TTGGCGAAAATGAGACGTTGATCGGCACGTAAGAGGTTCCAACTTTCACCATAATGAAATAAGATCACTA
CCGGGCGTATTTTTTGAGTTATCGAGATTTTCAGGAGCTAAGGAAGCTAAAATGGAGAAAAAAATCACTG
GATATACCACCGTTGATATATCCCAATGGCATCGTAAAGAACATTTTGAGGCATTTCAGTCAGTTGCTCA
ATGTACCTATAACCAGACCGTTCAGCTGGATATTACGGCCTTTTTAAAGACCGTAAAGAAAAATAAGCAC
AAGTTTTATCCGGCCTTTATTCACATTCTTGCCCGCCTGATGAATGCTCATCCGGAATTCCGTATGGCAA
TGAAAGACGGTGAGCTGGTGATATGGGATAGTGTTCACCCTTGTTACACCGTTTTCCATGAGCAAACTGA
AACGTTTTCATCGCTCTGGAGTGAATACCACGACGATTTCCGGCAGTTTCTACACATATATTCGCAAGAT
GTGGCGTGTTACGGTGAAAACCTGGCCTATTTCCCTAAAGGGTTTATTGAGAATATGTTTTTCGTCTCAG
CCAATCCCTGGGTGAGTTTCACCAGTTTTGATTTAAACGTGGCCAATATGGACAACTTCTTCGCCCCCGT
TTTCACCATGGGCAAATATTATACGCAAGGCGACAAGGTGCTGATGCCGCTGGCGATTCAGGTTCATCAT
GCCGTTTGTGATGGCTTCCATGTCGGCAGAATGCTTAATGAATTACAACAGTACTGCGATGAGTGGCAGG
GCGGGGCGTAATTTTTTTAAGGCAGTTATTGGTGCCCTTAAACGCCTGGTTGCTACGCCTGAATAAGTGA
TAATAAGCGGATGAATGGCAGAAATTCGATGATAAGCTGTCAAACATGAGAATTG
Features (pLannotate 1.2.2; 14 found; start..end, strand, type, name):
      5..58      +  CDS            YDH2_PLAFS (fragment): Protein predicted: Swiss-Prot protein existence level 4. From Plasmodium falciparum (isolate fcm17 / Senegal).
     65..127     +  CDS            sspB (fragment): SSPB_ECOLI - Experimental evidence at protein level: Swiss-Prot protein existence level 1. Also stimulates degradation of the N-terminus of RseA (residues 1-108, alone or in complex with sigma-E) by ClpX-ClpP in a non-ssrA-mediated fashion. From Escherichia coli (strain K12).
    236..949     +  CDS            Superfolder GFP: Superfolder GFP is a basic (constitutively fluorescent) green fluorescent protein published in 2005, derived from Aequorea victoria. It is reported to be a very rapidly-maturing weak dimer.
    974..1001    +  terminator     T7Te terminator: phage T7 early transcription terminator
   1126..1599    -  misc_feature   sopC: sopC; centromere-like partitioning region of the bacterial F plasmid
   1672..2643    -  CDS            sopB: partitioning protein for the bacterial F plasmid; sopB
   2643..3818    -  CDS            sopA: partitioning protein for the bacterial F plasmid; sopA
   4144..4394    -  misc_feature   incC: incC; incompatibility region of the bacterial F plasmid
   4397..5152    -  CDS            repE: replication initiation protein for the bacterial F plasmid; repE
   5243..5462    -  rep_origin     ori2: secondary origin of replication for the bacterial F plasmid; also known as oriS
   5929..6273    -  CDS            resD (fragment): REDF_ECOLI - Also known as D. Protein inferred from homology: Swiss-Prot protein existence level 3. Acts as a repressor of transcription and as a site-specific resolvase that cleaves at the RfsF site. From Escherichia coli (strain K12).
   6389..6491    +  promoter       cat promoter: promoter of the E. coli cat gene encoding chloramphenicol acetyltransferase
   6492..7151    +  CDS            CmR: chloramphenicol acetyltransferase; cat; confers resistance to chloramphenicol
   7236..7253    -  promoter       tet promoter (fragment): E. coli promoter for tetracycline efflux protein gene
