[The description below was written by a language model from this plasmid's Addgene catalogue record and pLannotate feature annotations shown in this document.]
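Description:
pNF02-mChartreuse is a low-copy bacterial expression plasmid of 7,265 bp, built on the pNF02 backbone for constitutive production of the fluorescent protein mChartreuse in E. coli. The backbone is a mini-F replicon. The feature table shows the F-plasmid origin ori2 (oriS), the replication initiator gene repE and the incC incompatibility region. It also shows the complete sopA/sopB/sopC partitioning system, in which the SopA and SopB proteins act on the centromere-like sopC site to segregate plasmid copies faithfully to daughter cells. Together these elements keep the plasmid stably inherited at very low copy number, which should give relatively uniform expression from cell to cell. A fragment of the F resolvase gene resD is also present. Selection is by chloramphenicol, through a chloramphenicol acetyltransferase gene (CmR) driven by its native cat promoter.

The payload is a 717 bp mChartreuse (mCha) coding sequence of Aequorea victoria origin, inserted by Gibson cloning. The catalogue states that it is expressed from the proDp promoter, but the automated annotation does not mark this promoter. The annotation software labels the open reading frame as Superfolder GFP, which reflects sequence similarity between the two GFP-family proteins rather than a different insert. A phage T7 early (T7Te) terminator lies just downstream of the coding sequence. The short upstream hits to sspB and a Plasmodium protein, and the small tet promoter fragment, are partial matches and probably have no functional meaning. According to the associated publication, the plasmid belongs to a set of bright, photostable monomeric fluorescent proteins developed for bacterial time-lapse imaging. It suits constitutive green labelling of E. coli cells or benchmarking mChartreuse against other fluorescent proteins.
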