Addgene plasmid #219397: pNF02-mChartreuse
Purpose: Constitutive expression of mChartreuse in E. coli
Depositing lab: Christian Lesterlin. Depositing organization: CNRS UMR 5086, Institut de Biologie et Chimie des Proteines. Publication: A palette of bright and photostable monomeric fluorescent proteins for bacterial time-lapse imaging. Fraikin N, Couturier A, Mercier R, Lesterlin C. Sci Adv. 2025 Apr 18;11(16):eads6201. doi: 10.1126/sciadv.ads6201. Epub 2025 Apr 16. PubMed 40238862.
Backbone
  Vector backbone: pNF02
  Backbone size w/o insert (bp): 6548
  Total vector size (bp): 7265
  Vector type: Bacterial Expression
Growth in bacteria
  Bacterial resistance: Chloramphenicol, 25 μg/mL
  Growth temperature: 37°C
  Growth strain: DH5alpha
  Growth instructions: Use 15µg/ml chloramphenicol
  Copy number: Low Copy
Gene/Insert
  Gene/Insert name: mChartreuse (alt name: mCha)
  Species: A. victoria
  Insert size (bp): 717
  Promoter: proDp
  Cloning method: Gibson Cloning
  Sequencing primers: 5′ CCACAACGGTTTCCCTCTAC
Terms and licenses: Academic/Nonprofit Terms; Industry Terms: Not Available to Industry
How to cite: pNF02-mChartreuse was a gift from Christian Lesterlin (Addgene plasmid # 219397 ; http://n2t.net/addgene:219397 ; RRID:Addgene_219397)
